>Addgene plasmid #27830 | pUT1454-HQ858748 | depositor full sequence | sequence record 13104 | Author sequence
CAAATAATGATTTTATTTTGACTGATAGTGACCTGTTCGTTGCAACAAATTGATGAGCAATGCTTTTTTA
TAATGCCAACTTTGTACAAAAAAGCAGGCTCCGCGGCCGCCTTGTTTAACTTTAAGAAGGAGCCCTTCAC
CATGGCCGTCCCTCCTCTGCTGCTCGTCGCCGTTGCCGTAGCCGCGCTCTCCATCCTCGTCCTCGTCGTC
TTCGCCTTCCGGCGATGCAGGCGGCGGCGGCAACGCCACCCGCTGCAGGCCGCGGCGGTGGCCCCGACCC
CGGTCGCTGTCCAGGATGAGGACATAGATAGGCCTCTTCTTTCTGAAAATCAGAGCGATCACTCTAGACA
GAATATTAGTTTTCTTGGAAGTTCTGTAGGAGAACCTTCGAAGATTCAAACAAATAGGAGTAACACTTCG
CCTAGAAGTCATGCAATTGCTGATACAGGGAGGATTTATCCTGCTGAATGTTGTGTTACACAAGGAGAAA
CTCATGTAATCAATGTTGAAAATGATACTTCTGAAGAGTTCCAATTAGGAAGCACACTAAGACGTACACC
GCCACCAAAATGGCCAACACCTGACCAGAAGCACAGAAGAAGGGTTTCTGGAGATGACAATCATAATGGA
AGTGTTCCTTTGAAGGATAATACATATCATAGCCGCCTGGATTTAGAGGTTATAGCTGGTCCATCTCATG
GAATAAGCTGTTCTCGGCAGTCAAGTAGACCTTCTATGCTCCCAATAACTCTTGGAAGGGTTCCCCCAAG
TGATTTAGTGTTGAAGGACTCTGAAGTATCAGGGAAACATGCTCAGATAAACTGGAATGGAAAGACATTA
AAATGGGAACTTGTGGACATGGGCAGCTTGAATGGAACTTTCTTGAACTCCCAGGCGGTTCACCATCCAA
GTGCTGGGTCTAGGCATTGGGGTGAACCTGCTGAACTTGCACATGGTGATATTATAACTCTAGGGACTTC
ATCTAAACTGTCTGTTCAAATTTTACTGCAAAATCAACGAGTTCCTGCTGGTGTTGGTATGGCATCCGAT
CCAATGGTGGCACGTAGAAGTGGAAAGAAACTTCCAATGGAAGACATAAGCTTTTGCCAGTGTCCTCTGC
AGGGTGTTGAACATTTTGGGCTCTTTGGAATTTTTGATGGACACGGTGGGGATGGAGCTGCTAAAGCTGT
CAGCAAGATTCTTCCAGAACATCTGGGATACATTTTATCTCATCCTGAAACAAAAGAACGAGTGCAATCA
TATTCTGATGCTTCTGATGTTCTTAGATATGCTTTTACTTTGACAGAAGACACAATTGATCATCAGTACG
AGGGATGTACAGGCACAGCACTTCTTATTTGGTTTGACCAGAATAAAGATTGTTTTGCCCAGTGCGCTAA
TCTTGGTGACTCTGCATGCGTCATGAGTGTCAACGGCAAGACGATCGATATGACTGAAGATCACCGGGTA
ACTAGCGCGACCGAAAGAGCTAGGATAGCAAGAACTGGGCAGCCCCTGAGAGACGGTGAAGCTCGTCTTA
GCGGACTAAATCTTGCTAGGATGTTTGGTGACAAGTTTCTCAAGGAGCAGGACCCGCGCTTCAGCTCAGA
ACCATACGTGAGCCAAGCCGTTCGCATCACCAAAGCGTGCACAGCCTTCGCCGTCATTGCTAGCGACGGG
CTCTGGGACGTCATCAGCACGAAAAGGGCGGTACAGCTTGTCGTCGAGGGAAAGGAGAGGAGGAGCTCCG
GCGACGCCACCTCAGCGGCGGCCAGAGTAGCCAGCCGTGTGCTGGACGAAGCTCGGAGTCTGCGAACCAA
GGACAACACATCCGTAATATTCGTAGATTTTGACGTCCTGAGAAGGGATCCCTGTATCTCGCCAGTTGAT
AAGGGTGGGCGCGCCGACCCAGCTTTCTTGTACAAAGTTGGCATTATAAGAAAGCATTGCTTATCAATTT
GTTGCAACGAACAGGTCACTATCAGTCAAAATAAAATCATTATTTGCCATCCAGCTGATATCCCCTATAG
TGAGTCGTATTACATGGTCATAGCTGTTTCCTGGCAGCTCTGGCCCGTGTCTCAAAATCTCTGATGTTAC
ATTGCACAAGATAAAAATATATCATCATGAACAATAAAACTGTCTGCTTACATAAACAGTAATACAAGGG
GTGTTATGAGCCATATTCAACGGGAAACGTCGAGGCCGCGATTAAATTCCAACATGGATGCTGATTTATA
TGGGTATAAATGGGCTCGCGATAATGTCGGGCAATCAGGTGCGACAATCTATCGCTTGTATGGGAAGCCC
GATGCGCCAGAGTTGTTTCTGAAACATGGCAAAGGTAGCGTTGCCAATGATGTTACAGATGAGATGGTCA
GACTAAACTGGCTGACGGAATTTATGCCTCTTCCGACCATCAAGCATTTTATCCGTACTCCTGATGATGC
ATGGTTACTCACCACTGCGATCCCCGGAAAAACAGCATTCCAGGTATTAGAAGAATATCCTGATTCAGGT
GAAAATATTGTTGATGCGCTGGCAGTGTTCCTGCGCCGGTTGCATTCGATTCCTGTTTGTAATTGTCCTT
TTAACAGCGATCGCGTATTTCGTCTCGCTCAGGCGCAATCACGAATGAATAACGGTTTGGTTGATGCGAG
TGATTTTGATGACGAGCGTAATGGCTGGCCTGTTGAACAAGTCTGGAAAGAAATGCATAAACTTTTGCCA
TTCTCACCGGATTCAGTCGTCACTCATGGTGATTTCTCACTTGATAACCTTATTTTTGACGAGGGGAAAT
TAATAGGTTGTATTGATGTTGGACGAGTCGGAATCGCAGACCGATACCAGGATCTTGCCATCCTATGGAA
CTGCCTCGGTGAGTTTTCTCCTTCATTACAGAAACGGCTTTTTCAAAAATATGGTATTGATAATCCTGAT
ATGAATAAATTGCAGTTTCATTTGATGCTCGATGAGTTTTTCTAATCAGAATTGGTTAATTGGTTGTAAC
ACTGGCAGAGCATTACGCTGACTTGACGGGACGGCGCAAGCTCATGACCAAAATCCCTTAACGTGAGTTA
CGCGTCGTTCCACTGAGCGTCAGACCCCGTAGAAAAGATCAAAGGATCTTCTTGAGATCCTTTTTTTCTG
CGCGTAATCTGCTGCTTGCAAACAAAAAAACCACCGCTACCAGCGGTGGTTTGTTTGCCGGATCAAGAGC
TACCAACTCTTTTTCCGAAGGTAACTGGCTTCAGCAGAGCGCAGATACCAAATACTGTCCTTCTAGTGTA
GCCGTAGTTAGGCCACCACTTCAAGAACTCTGTAGCACCGCCTACATACCTCGCTCTGCTAATCCTGTTA
CCAGTGGCTGCTGCCAGTGGCGATAAGTCGTGTCTTACCGGGTTGGACTCAAGACGATAGTTACCGGATA
AGGCGCAGCGGTCGGGCTGAACGGGGGGTTCGTGCACACAGCCCAGCTTGGAGCGAACGACCTACACCGA
ACTGAGATACCTACAGCGTGAGCATTGAGAAAGCGCCACGCTTCCCGAAGGGAGAAAGGCGGACAGGTAT
CCGGTAAGCGGCAGGGTCGGAACAGGAGAGCGCACGAGGGAGCTTCCAGGGGGAAACGCCTGGTATCTTT
ATAGTCCTGTCGGGTTTCGCCACCTCTGACTTGAGCGTCGATTTTTGTGATGCTCGTCAGGGGGGCGGAG
CCTATGGAAAAACGCCAGCAACGCGGCCTTTTTACGGTTCCTGGCCTTTTGCTGGCCTTTTGCTCACATG
TTCTTTCCTGCGTTATCCCCTGATTCTGTGGATAACCGTATTACCGCCTTTGAGTGAGCTGATACCGCTC
GCCGCAGCCGAACGACCGAGCGCAGCGAGTCAGTGAGCGAGGAAGCGGAAGAGCGCCCAATACGCAAACC
GCCTCTCCCCGCGCGTTGGCCGATTCATTAATGCAGCTGGCACGACAGGTTTCCCGACTGGAAAGCGGGC
AGTGAGCGCAACGCAATTAATACGCGTACCGCTAGCCAGGAAGAGTTTGTAGAAACGCAAAAAGGCCATC
CGTCAGGATGGCCTTCTGCTTAGTTTGATGCCTGGCAGTTTATGGCGGGCGTCCTGCCCGCCACCCTCCG
GGCCGTTGCTTCACAACGTTCAAATCCGCTCCCGGCGGATTTGTCCTACTCAGGAGAGCGTTCACCGACA
AACAACAGATAAAACGAAAGGCCCAGTCTTCCGACTGAGCCTTTCGTTTTATTTGATGCCTGGCAGTTCC
CTACTCTCGCGTTAACGCTAGCATGGATGTTTTCCCAGTCACGACGTTGTAAAACGACGGCCAGTCTTAA
GCTCGGGCCC
Features (pLannotate 1.2.2; 11 found; start..end, strand, type, name):
      1..100     +  protein_bind   attL1: mutant version of attL; recombination site for the Gateway® LR reaction LR Clonase™
    112..132     +  RBS            RBS: efficient ribosome binding site from bacteriophage T7 gene 10 (Olins and Rangwala, 1989)
    661..1854    +  CDS            KAPP (fragment): P2C70_ARATH - Also known as RAG1 From Arabidopsis thaliana (Mouse-ear cress).
   1907..2006    -  protein_bind   attL2: mutant version of attL; recombination site for the Gateway® LR reaction LR Clonase™
   2024..2042    -  promoter       T7 promoter: promoter for bacteriophage T7 RNA polymerase
   2176..2985    +  CDS            KanR: aminoglycoside phosphotransferase; aph(3')-Ia; confers resistance to kanamycin in bacteria or G418 (Geneticin®) in eukaryotes
   3132..3720    +  rep_origin     ori: high-copy-number ColE1/pMB1/pBR322/pUC origin of replication
   3903..3995    +  CDS            lacI (fragment): lac repressor; lacI; The lac repressor binds to the lac operator to inhibit transcription in E. coli. This inhibition can be relieved by adding lactose or isopropyl-β-D-thiogalactopyranoside (IPTG).
   4050..4077    -  terminator     rrnB T2 terminator: transcription terminator T2 from the E. coli rrnB gene
   4209..4252    +  terminator     rrnB T1 terminator: Escherichia coli rrnB; transcription terminator T1 from the E. coli rrnB gene
   4299..4335    -  CDS            lacZα (fragment): LacZα fragment of β-galactosidase; lacZ fragment
