[The description below was written by a language model from this plasmid's Addgene catalogue record and pLannotate feature annotations shown in this document.]
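Description:
pUT1454-HQ858748 is a Gateway entry clone built on the Invitrogen pENTR/SD backbone and carrying the coding sequence of a Zea mays FHA-family transcription factor. It belongs to the Maize TFome, a collection of transcription factor open reading frames assembled for functional genomics. The plasmid is propagated in E. coli under kanamycin selection, provided by the aph(3')-Ia (KanR) gene, and replicates from a ColE1/pUC-type origin. The catalogue entry lists it as low copy, whereas the annotation describes this origin as high-copy. The full depositor sequence is 4,350 nt, which matches the stated 2,601 bp backbone plus a 1,749 bp insert.

The insert was PCR-amplified from a full-length maize cDNA clone and retains its native stop codon, so it is suited to native or N-terminally tagged expression rather than C-terminal fusions. It lies between the attL1 and attL2 sites, which allow LR Clonase-mediated transfer of the ORF into any attR-containing destination vector. Just downstream of attL1 is the bacteriophage T7 gene 10 ribosome binding site characteristic of the SD version of the backbone, which supports bacterial translation once the ORF is moved into a suitable prokaryotic expression vector. The entry clone has no promoter positioned to express the ORF; a T7 promoter lies beyond attL2 in the reverse orientation. The rrnB T1 and T2 terminators upstream of the cassette insulate it from read-through transcription. The automated annotation labels part of the insert as a fragment similar to Arabidopsis KAPP, which reflects homology rather than the insert's identity. The short lacI and lacZα fragments are backbone remnants. Typical use is as a sequence-verified source clone for shuttling this maize transcription factor into expression vectors.
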