Addgene plasmid #27830: pUT1454-HQ858748
Depositing lab: John Gray & Erich Grotewold. Depositing organization: University of Toledo. Publication: The Maize TFome--development of a transcription factor open reading frame collection for functional genomics. Burdo B, Gray J, Goetting-Minesky MP, Wittler B, Hunt M, Li T, Velliquette D, Thomas J, Gentzel I, dos Santos Brito M, Mejia-Guerra MK, Connolly LN, Qaisi D, Li W, Casas MI, Doseff AI, Grotewold E. Plant J. 2014 Oct;80(2):356-66. doi: 10.1111/tpj.12623. Epub 2014 Aug 26. PubMed 25053252.
Backbone
  Vector backbone: pENTR/SD
  Backbone manufacturer: Invitrogen
  Backbone size w/o insert (bp): 2601
  Vector type: Entry vector
Growth in bacteria
  Bacterial resistance: Kanamycin, 50 μg/mL
  Growth temperature: 37°C
  Growth strain: DH5alpha
  Growth instructions: E. coli TOP10
  Copy number: Low Copy
Gene/Insert
  Gene/Insert name: FHA transcription factor from EC886186
  Species: Zea mays
  Insert size (bp): 1749
  GenBank ID: HQ858748
  Cloning method: Restriction Enzyme
  Sequencing primers: 5′ M13 For; 3′ M13 Rev
Terms and licenses: Academic/Nonprofit Terms; Industry Terms: Not Available to Industry
Depositor comments: This CDS was amplified using PCR from a full length cDNA template from the Maize Full-length cDNA Project (www.maizecdna.org) and the PCR product included the stop codon. The PCR product was cloned into a Gateway pENTR/SD vector. Further information on this gene may be obtained at www.grassius.org using the GenBank number. (The second half of the plasmid name is the GenBank Number for the sequence of the insert)
How to cite: pUT1454-HQ858748 was a gift from John Gray & Erich Grotewold (Addgene plasmid # 27830 ; http://n2t.net/addgene:27830 ; RRID:Addgene_27830)
