>Addgene plasmid #27830 | pUT1454-HQ858748 | addgene partial sequence | sequence record 34120 | 27830 with M13pUC-fwd
GATTTTATTTTGACTGATAGTGACCTGTTCGTTGCAACAAATTGATGAGCAATGCTTTTTTATAATGCCA
ACTTTGTACAAAAAAGCAGGCTCCGCGGCCGCCTTGTTTAACTTTAAGAAGGAGCCCTTCACCATGGCCG
TCCCTCCTCTGCTGCTCGTCGCCGTTGCCGTAGCCGCGCTCTCCATCCTCGTCCTCGTCGTCTTCGCCTT
CCGGCGATGCAGGCGGCGGCGGCAACGCCACCCGCTGCAGGCCGCGGCGGTGGCCCCGACCCCGGTCGCT
GTCCAGGATGAGGACATAGATAGGCCTCTTCTTTCTGAAAATCAGAGCGATCACTCTAGACAGAATATTA
GTTTTCTTGGAAGTTCTGTAGGAGAACCTTCGAAGATTCAAACAAATAGGAGTAACACTTCGCCTAGAAG
TCATGCAATTGCTGATACAGGGAGGATTTATCCTGCTGAATGTTGTGTTACACAAGGAGAAACTCATGTA
ATCAATGTTGAAAATGATACTTCTGAAGAGTTCCAATTAGGAAGCACACTAAGACGTACACCGCCACCAA
AATGGCCAACACCTGACCAGAAGCACAGAAGAAGGGTTTCTGGAGATGACAATCATAATGGAAGTGTTCC
TTTGAAGGATAATACATATCATAGCCGCCTGGATTTAGAGGTTATAGCTGGTCCATCTCATGGAATAAGC
TGTTCTCGGCAGTCAAGTAGACCTTCTATGCTCCCAATAACTCTTGGAA
